Addgene plasmid #190425: JAB3606
Purpose: Plasmids encode parts for syntetic genetic circuit construction in eudicot plants (proUBQ10::PIP2A-mCherry-NOSt_1XPhlFO::GFPint-ADHt)
Depositing lab: Jennifer Brophy & Jose Dinneny. Depositing organization: Stanford University. Publication: Synthetic genetic circuits as a means of reprogramming plant roots. Brophy JAN, Magallon KJ, Duan L, Zhong V, Ramachandran P, Kniazev K, Dinneny JR. Science. 2022 Aug 12;377(6607):747-751. doi: 10.1126/science.abo4326. Epub 2022 Aug 11. PubMed 35951698.
Backbone
  Vector backbone: JAB2120
  Vector type: Plant Expression
Growth in bacteria
  Bacterial resistance: Spectinomycin, 50 μg/mL
  Growth temperature: 37°C
  Growth strain: DH5alpha
  Copy number: High Copy
Gene/Insert
  Gene/Insert name: proUBQ10::PIP2A-mCherry-NOSt_1XPhlFO::GFPint-ADHt
  Species: Synthetic
  Cloning method: Restriction Enzyme; 5′ cloning site unknown (unknown if destroyed)
Terms and licenses: Academic/Nonprofit Terms; Industry Terms: Not Available to Industry
Depositor comments: Backbone JAB2120 contains proUBQ10::PIP2A-mCherry-NOSt. Please see the fully annotated sequence linked the "Supplemental Documents" section. Please visit https://www.biorxiv.org/content/10.1101/2022.02.02.478917v1 for bioRxiv preprint.
How to cite: JAB3606 was a gift from Jennifer Brophy & Jose Dinneny (Addgene plasmid # 190425 ; http://n2t.net/addgene:190425 ; RRID:Addgene_190425)
