[The description below was written by a language model from this plasmid's Addgene catalogue record and pLannotate feature annotations shown in this document.]
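Description:
JAB3606 is a plant expression plasmid built on the JAB2120 backbone, part of a set of parts for constructing synthetic genetic circuits in eudicot plants. It has the layout of a compact binary T-DNA vector. Nopaline-type left and right border repeats flank the plant payload. Outside the borders are a high-copy ColE1/pUC-type origin for propagation in E. coli, a pSa origin of the kind used in small binary vectors for maintenance in Agrobacterium, and an aadA gene conferring spectinomycin/streptomycin resistance. No plant selectable marker is annotated in the roughly 7 kb sequence.

The T-DNA carries two expression units. The first comes from the backbone and is described in the record as proUBQ10::PIP2A-mCherry-NOSt. It fuses the Arabidopsis plasma membrane aquaporin PIP2A (PIP2-1) to mCherry and ends with the NOS terminator. The UBQ10 promoter is named in the catalogue entry but was not picked up by the automated annotation; it presumably lies in the unannotated stretch upstream of PIP2A. This unit would give constitutive red membrane labelling, useful for marking transformed cells or normalising output.

The second unit, 1XPhlFO::GFPint-ADHt, is a synthetic promoter. By its name it carries a single PhlF operator, and it sits around a minimal CaMV 35S core. It drives a GFP coding sequence interrupted by the potato ST-LS1 IV2 intron, which prevents reporter expression in bacteria such as Agrobacterium. The operator and the ADH terminator are not annotated. This cassette would report the activity of PhlF-based synthetic transcription factors supplied from other constructs, although the record does not say whether the promoter is activated or repressed. The lac promoter/operator, T3 promoter and MCS fragments near the right border appear to be cloning remnants.
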