Features (pLannotate 1.2.2; 22 found; start..end, strand, type, name):
      8..30      +  misc_feature   LB T-DNA repeat: left border repeat from nopaline C58 T-DNA (truncated)
    686..1546    +  CDS            PIP2-1: PIP21_ARATH - Also known as PIP2A. Experimental evidence at protein level: Swiss-Prot protein existence level 1. Water channel required to facilitate the transport of water across cell membrane. Probably involved in root water uptake. Its function is impaired by Hg(2+). From Arabidopsis thaliana (Mouse-ear cress).
   1553..2262    +  CDS            mCherry (fragment): monomeric derivative of DsRed fluorescent protein (Shaner et al., 2004) mammalian codon-optimized
   2282..2534    +  terminator     NOS terminator: nopaline synthase terminator and poly(A) signal
   2643..2660    +  promoter       35SPPDK promoter (fragment): hybrid promoter consisting of the cauliflower mosaic virus 35S enhancer fused to the maize C4PPDK basal promoter (Yoo et al., 2007)
   2663..2707    +  promoter       minimal CaMV 35S promoter: minimal 35S promoter from cauliflower mosaic virus
   2734..2929    +  CDS            superfolder GFP (fragment): GFP variant that folds robustly even when fused to poorly folded proteins (Pédelacq et al., 2006)
   2931..3119    +  intron         IV2 intron: modified second intron of the potato ST-LS1 gene (Vancanneyt et al., 1990)
   3141..3638    +  CDS            mgfp5 (fragment): GFP with folding enhancement mutations; mgfp5; suitable for expression in plants due to removal of a cryptic intron
   3918..3953    -  misc_feature   MCS (fragment): pBluescript multiple cloning site
   3966..3984    -  promoter       T3 promoter: promoter for bacteriophage T3 RNA polymerase
   4029..4045    -  protein_bind   lac operator: The lac repressor binds to the lac operator to inhibit transcription in E. coli. This inhibition can be relieved by adding lactose or isopropyl-β-D-thiogalactopyranoside (IPTG). lac repressor encoded by lacI
   4053..4083    -  promoter       lac promoter: promoter for the E. coli lac operon
   4098..4119    -  protein_bind   CAP binding site: CAP binding activates transcription in the presence of cAMP. E. coli catabolite activator protein
   4132..4224    -  CDS            lacI (fragment): lac repressor; lacI; The lac repressor binds to the lac operator to inhibit transcription in E. coli. This inhibition can be relieved by adding lactose or isopropyl-β-D-thiogalactopyranoside (IPTG).
   4226..4350    -  rep_origin     RSF ori (fragment): Plasmids containing the RSF 1030 origin of replication can be propagated in E. coli cells that contain additional plasmids with compatible origins.
   4358..4382    +  misc_feature   RB T-DNA repeat: right border repeat from nopaline C58 T-DNA
   4473..5061    -  rep_origin     ori: high-copy-number ColE1/pMB1/pBR322/pUC origin of replication
   5155..5940    -  CDS            aadA: S3AD_SHIFL - Experimental evidence at protein level: Swiss-Prot protein existence level 1. Mediates bacterial resistance to the antibiotics streptomycin and spectinomycin. From Shigella flexneri.
   6001..6150    -  CDS            sat-1 (fragment): STA_ECOLX - Protein inferred from homology: Swiss-Prot protein existence level 3. Involved in resistance to streptothricin, a broad-spectrum antibiotic produced by streptomycetes (PubMed:1850404). Detoxifies streptothricin via acetylation of the beta amino group of the first beta-lysyl moiety of streptothricin (By similarity). From Escherichia coli.
   6292..6390    +  CDS            TRA2_ECOLX (fragment): Protein predicted: Swiss-Prot protein existence level 4. Required for transposition of transposon Tn903. From Escherichia coli.
   6398..6833    +  rep_origin     pSa ori: origin of replication from bacterial plasmid pSa
>Addgene plasmid #190425 | JAB3606 | addgene full sequence | sequence record 391165 | Addgene NGS Result
AGACTCTTGGCAGGATATATTGTGGTGTAACGTTAAGCTTTGGTTGTCGACGAGTCAGTAATAAACGGCG
TCAAAGTGGTTGCAGCCGGCACACACGAGTCGTGTTTATCAACTCAAAGCACAAATACTTTTCCTCAACC
TAAAAATAAGGCAATTAGCCAAAAACAACTTTGCGTGTAAACAACGCTCAATACACGTGTCATTTTATTA
TTAGCTATTGCTTCACCGCCTTAGCTTTCTCGTGACCTAGTCGTCCTCGTCTTTTCTTCTTCTTCTTCTA
TAAAACAATACCCAAAGAGCTCTTCTTCTTCACAATTCAGATTTCAATTTCTCAAAATCTTAAAAACTTT
CTCTCAATTCTCTCTACCGTGATCAAGGTAAATTTCTGTGTTCCTTATTCTCTCAAAATCTTCGATTTTG
TTTTCGTTCGATCCCAATTTCGTATATGTTCTTTGGTTTAGATTCTGTTAATCTTAGATCGTAGACGATT
TTCTGGGTTTGATCGTTAGATATCATCTTAATTCTCGATTAGGGTTTCATAGATATCATCCGATTTGTTC
AAATAATTTGAGTTTTGTCGAATAATTACTCTTCGATTTGTGATTTCTATCTAGATCTGGTGTTAGTTTC
TAGTTTGTGCGATCGAATTTGTCGATTAATCTGAGTTTTTCTGATTAACAGCACCATGGCAAAGGATGTG
GAAGCCGTTCCCGGAGAAGGATTTCAGACAAGAGACTATCAAGATCCGCCACCAGCTCCGTTTATTGATG
GAGCGGAGCTAAAGAAGTGGTCTTTCTACAGAGCAGTTATCGCAGAGTTCGTAGCCACTCTCCTCTTCTT
ATACATCACCGTTTTGACAGTCATCGGTTACAAGATTCAGTCCGATACTGATGCCGGTGGCGTAGATTGC
GGCGGAGTTGGAATCCTCGGTATCGCTTGGGCCTTTGGTGGTATGATCTTCATCCTCGTCTACTGCACCG
CCGGTATCTCTGGTGGTCACATTAACCCAGCGGTGACATTTGGGCTATTCTTGGCACGTAAAGTGTCGTT
ACCTAGGGCCCTATTGTACATAATCGCTCAGTGTTTGGGTGCGATTTGTGGAGTTGGTTTTGTCAAAGCC
TTCCAAAGCTCTTACTACACCCGTTACGGAGGTGGAGCCAACTCTCTAGCCGATGGCTACAGCACAGGGA
CCGGTCTAGCCGCAGAGATCATTGGTACTTTCGTTCTTGTCTACACCGTATTCTCTGCCACTGACCCCAA
ACGTAGTGCCAGAGACTCCCACGTTCCGGTGTTGGCGCCACTTCCAATCGGATTTGCCGTGTTCATGGTA
CATTTGGCTACCATTCCCATTACCGGAACCGGAATTAACCCGGCAAGGAGTTTCGGAGCTGCCGTAATCT
ACAACAAGAGCAAGCCATGGGATGACCACTGGATATTTTGGGTTGGACCATTCATTGGAGCTGCGATAGC
TGCATTCTACCACCAATTCGTTCTAAGAGCTTCAGGTTCTAAGTCTCTTGGATCATTCAGAAGTGCTGCC
AACGTCGGATCCATGGTGAGCAAGGGCGAGGAGGATAACATGGCCATCATCAAGGAGTTCATGCGCTTCA
AGGTGCACATGGAGGGCTCCGTGAACGGCCACGAGTTCGAGATCGAGGGCGAGGGCGAGGGCCGCCCCTA
CGAGGGCACCCAGACCGCCAAGCTGAAGGTGACCAAGGGTGGCCCCCTGCCCTTCGCCTGGGACATCCTG
TCCCCTCAGTTCATGTACGGCTCCAAGGCCTACGTGAAGCACCCCGCCGACATCCCCGACTACTTGAAGC
TGTCCTTCCCCGAGGGCTTCAAGTGGGAGCGCGTGATGAACTTCGAGGACGGCGGCGTGGTGACCGTGAC
CCAGGACTCCTCCCTGCAGGACGGCGAGTTCATCTACAAGGTGAAGCTGCGCGGCACCAACTTCCCCTCC
GACGGCCCCGTAATGCAGAATAAGACCATGGGCTGGGAGGCCTCCTCCGAGCGGATGTACCCCGAGGACG
GCGCCCTGAAGGGCGAGATCAAGCAGAGGCTGAAGCTGAAGGACGGCGGCCACTACGACGCTGAGGTCAA
GACCACCTACAAGGCCAAGAAGCCCGTGCAGCTGCCCGGCGCCTACAACGTCAACATCAAGTTGGACATC
ACCTCCCACAACGAGGACTACACCATCGTGGAACAGTACGAACGCGCCGAGGGCCGCCACTCCACCGGCG
GCATGGAGGAGCTGTACAAGTAAAGCGGCCGCCCGGCTGCAGATCGTTCAAACATTTGGCAATAAAGTTT
CTTAAGATTGAATCCTGTTGCCGGTCTTGCGATGATTATCATATAATTTCTGTTGAATTACGTTAAGCAT
GTAATAATTAACATGTAATGCATGACGTTATTTATGAGATGGGTTTTTATGATTAGAGTCCCGCAATTAT
ACATTTAATACGCGATAGAAAACAAAATATAGCGCGCAAACTAGGATAAATTATCGCGCGCGGTGTCATC
TATGTTACTAGATCGGGGCGCGCCCTCGAGGAAGACGTAATGATAGAAAAGTTGGCTGCGGCCGCGAAAT
GATACGAAACGTACCGTATCGTTAAGGTCGGGTCTAAGCTAGCTAGGCCACCCACAATCCCACTATCCTT
TCGCAAGACCCTTCCTCTATATAAGGAAGTTCATTTCATTTGGAGAGAACACGGGGGACTCTAGACACCA
TGGTGAGTAAAGGAGAAGAACTTTTCACTGGAGTTGTCCCAATTCTTGTTGAATTAGATGGTGATGTTAA
TGGGCACAAATTTTCTGTCAGTGGAGAGGGTGAAGGTGATGCAACATACGGAAAACTTACCCTTAAATTT
ATTTGCACTACTGGAAAACTACCTGTTCCATGGCCAACCCTGGTCACCACCCTGACCTACGTAAGTTTCT
GCTTCTACCTTTGATATATATATAATAATTATCATTAATTAGTAGTAATATAATATTTCAAATATTTTTT
TCAAAATAAAAGAATGTAGTATATAGCAATTGCTTTTCTGTAGTTTATAAGTGTGTATATTTTAATTTAT
AACTTTTCTAATATATGACCAAAATTTGTTGATGTGCAGGGCGTGCAGTGCTTCTCCCGTTACCCTGATC
ATATGAAGCGGCACGACTTCTTCAAGAGCGCCATGCCTGAGGGATACGTGCAGGAGAGGACCATCTTCTT
CAAGGACGACGGGAACTACAAGACACGTGCTGAAGTCAAGTTTGAGGGTGACACCCTCGTCAACAGGATC
GAGCTTAAGGGAATCGATTTCAAGGAGGACGGAAACATCCTCGGCCACAAGTTGGAATACAACTACAACT
CCCACAACGTATACATCATGGCCGACAAGCAAAAGAACGGCATCAAAGCCAACTTCAAGACCCGCCACAA
CATCGAGGACGGCGGCGTGCAACTCGCTGATCATTATCAACAAAATACTCCAATTGGCGATGGCCCTGTC
CTTTTACCAGACAACCATTACCTGTCCACACAATCTGCCCTTTCGAAAGATCCCAACGAAAAGAGAGATC
ACATGGTCCTTCTTGAGTTTGTAACAGCTGCTGGGATTACACATGGCATGGATGAACTATACAAATAATG
TCAAGCCATTCTCTCGCAGATGATGTTCACTTTGTGTTTTACTTCCTTTATGCATTCACAGCAATAAAAG
AAAGAAATCTCCATCGCTTTTGGTTTTCTTCTCTGTCTTAAGTTAGTCGTTTTCGTGTCTAATCTATTAC
TTATCATTGTAATAGACTCTTCTTCTATTGAGATTTGAATATAAACTAAAACACATTCCATTTTACTGTG
TTCTCAACATTCAGAATGCAAACGGACTAACCGTAGTGACTCGGCTTGAGTCTTCGGGCTAGAGCGGACT
AGTTCTAGAGCGGCCGCCACCGCGGTGGAGCTCCAGCTTTTGTTCCCTTTAGTGAGGGTTAATTGCGCGC
TTGGCGTAATCATGGTCATAGCTGTTTCCTGTGTGAAATTGTTATCCGCTCACAATTCCACACAACATAC
GAGCCGGAAGCATAAAGTGTAAAGCCTGGGGTGCCTAATGAGTGAGCTAACTCACATTAATTGCGTTGCG
CTCACTGCCCGCTTTCCAGTCGGGAAACCTGTCGTGCCAGCTGCATTAATGAATCGGCCAACGCGCGGGG
AGAGGCGGTTTGCGTATTGGGCGCTCTTCCGCTTCCTCGCTCACTGACTCGCTGCGCTCGGTCGTTCGGC
TGCGGCGAGCGGTATCAGCTCACTCAAAGGCGGTAATACGGTTATCCACAGAATCAGGGGATAACGCAGG
AAAGAACATGAAGGCCTTGACAGGATATATTGGCGGGTAAACTAAGTCGCTGTATGTGTTTGTTTGAGAT
CTCATGTGAGCAAAAGGCCAGCAAAAGGCCAGGAACCGTAAAAAGGCCGCGTTGCTGGCGTTTTTCCATA
GGCTCCGCCCCCCTGACGAGCATCACAAAAATCGACGCTCAAGTCAGAGGTGGCGAAACCCGACAGGACT
ATAAAGATACCAGGCGTTTCCCCCTGGAAGCTCCCTCGTGCGCTCTCCTGTTCCGACCCTGCCGCTTACC
GGATACCTGTCCGCCTTTCTCCCTTCGGGAAGCGTGGCGCTTTCTCATAGCTCACGCTGTAGGTATCTCA
GTTCGGTGTAGGTCGTTCGCTCCAAGCTGGGCTGTGTGCACGAACCCCCCGTTCAGCCCGACCGCTGCGC
CTTATCCGGTAACTATCGTCTTGAGTCCAACCCGGTAAGACACGACTTATCGCCACTGGCAGCAGCCACT
GGTAACAGGATTAGCAGAGCGAGGTATGTAGGCGGTGCTACAGAGTTCTTGAAGTGGTGGCCTAACTACG
GCTACACTAGAAGAACAGTATTTGGTATCTGTGCTCTGCTGAAGCCAGTTACCTTCGGAAGAAGAGTTGG
TAGCTCTTGATCCGGCAAACAAACCACCGCTGGTAGCGGTGGTTTTTTTGTTTGCAAGCAGCAGATTACG
CGCAGAAAAAAAGGATCTCAAGAAGATCCTTTGATCTTTTCTACGGGGTCTGACGCTCAGTGGAACGAAA
ACTCACGTTAAGGGATTTTGGTCATGAATTCTTGTTAGACATTATTTGCCGACTACCTTGGTGATCTCGC
CTTTCACGTAGTGAACAAATTCTTCCAACTGATCTGCGCGCGAGGCCAAGCGATCTTCTTGTCCAAGATA
AGCCTGCCTAGCTTCAAGTATGACGGGCTGATACTGGGCCGGCAGGCGCTCCATTGCCCAGTCGGCAGCG
ACATCCTTCGGCGCGATTTTGCCGGTTACTGCGCTGTACCAAATGCGGGACAACGTAAGCACTACATTTC
GCTCATCGCCAGCCCAGTCGGGCGGCGAGTTCCATAGCGTTAAGGTTTCATTTAGCGCCTCAAATAGATC
CTGTTCAGGAACCGGATCAAAGAGTTCCTCCGCCGCTGGACCTACCAAGGCAACGCTATGTTCTCTTGCT
TTTGTCAGCAAGATAGCCAGATCAATGTCGATCGTGGCTGGCTCGAAGATACCTGCAAGAATGTCATTGC
GCTGCCATTCTCCAAATTGCAGTTCGCGCTTAGCTGGATAACGCCACGGAATGATGTCGTCGTGCACAAC
AATGGTGACTTCTACAGCGCGGAGAATCTCGCTCTCTCCAGGGGAAGCCGAAGTTTCCAAAAGGTCGTTG
ATCAAAGCTCGCCGCGTTGTTTCATCAAGCCTTACGGTCACCGTAACCAGCAAATCAATATCACTGTGTG
GCTTCAGGCCGCCATCCACTGCGGAGCCGTACAAATGTACGGCCAGCAACGTCGGTTCGAGATGGCGCTC
GATGACGCCAACTACCTCTGATAGTTGAGTCGATACTTCGGCGATCACCGCTTCCCTCATGATGTTTAAC
TCCTGAATTAAGCCGCGCCGCGAAGCGGTGTCGGCTTGAATGAATTGTTAGGCGTCATCCTGTGCTCCCG
AGAACCAGTACCAGTACATCGCTGTTTCGTTCGAGACTTGAGGTCTAGTTTTATACGTGAACAGGTCAAT
GCCGCCGAGAGTAAAGCCACATTTTGCGTACAAATTGCAGGCAGGTACATTGTTCGTTTGTGCCATGATG
ATATATTTTTATCTTGTGCAATGTAACATCAGAGATTTTGAGACACAACGTGGCTTTGTTGAATAAATCG
AACTTTTGCTGAGTTGAAGGATCAGATCACGCATCTTCCCGACAACGCAGACCGTTCCGTGGCAAAGCAA
AAGTTCAAAATCACCAACTGGTCCACCTACAACAAAGCTCTCATCAACCGTGGCTCCCTCACTTTCTGGC
TGGATGATGGGGCGATTCAGGAGATCCCCATCCAACAGCCCGCCGTCGAGCGGGCTTTTTTATCCCCGGA
AGCCTGTGGATAGAGGGTAGTTATCCACGTGAAACCGCTAATGCCCCGCAAAGCCTTGATTCACGGGGCT
TTCCGGCCCGCTCCAAAAACTATCCACGTGAAATCGCTAATCAGGGTACGTGAAATCGCTAATCGGAGTA
CGTGAAATCGCTAATAAGGTCACGTGAAATCGCTAATCAAAAAGGCACGTGAGAACGCTAATAGCCCTTT
CAGATCAACAGCTTGCAAACACCCCTCGCTCCGGCAAGTAGTTACAGCAAGTAGTATGTTCAATTAGCTT
TTCAATTATGAATATATATATCAATTATTGGTCGCCCTTGGCTTGTGGACAATGCGCTACGCGCACCGGC
TCCGCCCGTGGACAACCGCAAGCGGTTGCCCACCGTCGAGCGCCTTTGCCCACAACCCGGCGGCCGGCCG
CAACAGATCGTTTTATAAATTTTTTTTTTTGAAAAAGAAAAAGCCCGAAAGGCGGCAACCTCTCGGGCTT
CTGGATTTCCGATCCCCGGAATT
